Addgene plasmid #132203: pDONR221_SLC46A2
Purpose: Gateway entry clone with codon-optimized ORF sequence for subcloning into custom expression vectors
Depositing lab: RESOLUTE Consortium & Giulio Superti-Furga. Depositing organization: CeMM Research Center for Molecular Medicine. Publication: The RESOLUTE consortium: unlocking SLC transporters for drug discovery. Superti-Furga G, Lackner D, Wiedmer T, Ingles-Prieto A, Barbosa B, Girardi E, Goldmann U, Gurtl B, Klavins K, Klimek C, Lindinger S, Lineiro-Retes E, Muller AC, Onstein S, Redinger G, Reil D, Sedlyarov V, Wolf G, Crawford M, Everley R, ... Steppan CM. Nat Rev Drug Discov. 2020 Jul;19(7):429-430. doi: 10.1038/d41573-020-00056-6. PubMed 32265506.
Backbone
  Vector backbone: pDONR221
  Backbone manufacturer: Thermo Fisher Scientific
  Backbone size w/o insert (bp): 2550
  Vector type: Mammalian Expression
Growth in bacteria
  Bacterial resistance: Kanamycin, 50 μg/mL
  Growth temperature: 37°C
  Growth strain: Stbl3
  Copy number: High Copy
Gene/Insert
  Gene/Insert name: SLC46A2 (alt name: Ly110, TSCOT)
  Species: H. sapiens (human)
  Insert size (bp): 1425
  Entrez Gene: SLC46A2 (a.k.a. Ly110, TSCOT)
  Cloning method: Gateway Cloning
  Sequencing primers: 5′ M13-fwd; 3′ M13-rev
Terms and licenses: Academic/Nonprofit Terms; Industry Terms
Depositor comments: For more information on the full Resolute plasmid collection, please see www.addgene.org/depositor-collections/re-solute/. Please provide your feedback on this plasmid to the RESOLUTE consortium by filling out their RESOLUTE repository feedback form: https://forms.office.com/Pages/ResponsePage.aspx?id=0e05yklzmkS7rjFGQL4N7z4feCLQvEJAmVcOCM_u885UN1JJRko0Ukg4TVQwNTZLOUxPQVJWT1NHUCQlQCN0PWcu
How to cite: pDONR221_SLC46A2 was a gift from RESOLUTE Consortium & Giulio Superti-Furga (Addgene plasmid # 132203 ; http://n2t.net/addgene:132203 ; RRID:Addgene_132203)
