[The description below was written by a language model from this plasmid's Addgene catalogue record and the feature table of its GenBank file.]
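Description:
pDONR221_SLC46A2 is a Gateway entry clone built on the pDONR221 backbone, carrying a codon-optimized open reading frame for human SLC46A2 (also known as TSCOT or Ly110), a member of the solute carrier family. The circular plasmid totals 3,975 bp, with a 1,425 bp insert. It is maintained in E. coli at high copy through a ColE1/pUC-type origin of replication and selected with kanamycin via the aph(3')-Ia aminoglycoside phosphotransferase gene.

The feature table does not annotate the ORF itself, but the insert lies in the interval between the attL1 and attL2 sites, which is consistent with the stated insert size. These attL sites are the substrates for the LR Clonase reaction, which transfers the ORF directionally into any attR-containing destination vector. Upstream of attL1, the rrnB T1 and T2 transcription terminators shield the insert from read-through transcription originating in the backbone, which limits unintended expression in bacteria. M13 forward and reverse primer sites flank the att cassette for sequence verification, and a T7 promoter sits just outside attL2, oriented towards the insert on the opposite strand.

Although the catalogue lists the vector type as mammalian expression, the annotated features include no mammalian promoter or polyadenylation signal, so the plasmid serves as a shuttle source for the ORF rather than as an expression construct. Whether the ORF retains a stop codon or carries any tag is not recorded. It belongs to a consortium-generated collection of SLC transporter clones intended for subcloning into custom expression vectors for transporter research and drug discovery.
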