LOCUS       Exported 3975 bp ds-DNA circular SYN 12-MAY-2021
DEFINITION  Gateway entry clone with codon-optimized ORF sequence for subcloning
            into custom expression vectors.
ACCESSION   .
VERSION     .
KEYWORDS    pDONR221_SLC46A2
SOURCE      synthetic DNA construct
  ORGANISM  synthetic DNA construct
REFERENCE   1 (bases 1 to 3975)
  TITLE     RESOLUTE consortium SLC collection
REFERENCE   2 (bases 1 to 3975)
  AUTHORS   .
  TITLE     Direct Submission
  JOURNAL   Exported May 12, 2021 from SnapGene Server 1.1.58
            http://www.snapgene.com
FEATURES             Location/Qualifiers
     source          1..3975
                     /organism="synthetic DNA construct"
                     /mol_type="other DNA"
     primer_bind     92..109
                     /label=L4440
                     /note="L4440 vector, forward primer"
     terminator      268..295
                     /label=rrnB T2 terminator
                     /note="transcription terminator T2 from the E. coli rrnB
                     gene"
     terminator      387..473
                     /gene="Escherichia coli rrnB"
                     /label=rrnB T1 terminator
                     /note="transcription terminator T1 from the E. coli rrnB
                     gene"
     primer_bind     522..544
                     /label=M13/pUC Forward
                     /note="In lacZ gene"
     primer_bind     536..553
                     /label=M13 Forward
                     /note="In lacZ gene. Also called M13-F20 or M13 (-21)
                     Forward"
     primer_bind     537..553
                     /label=M13 fwd
                     /note="common sequencing primer, one of multiple similar
                     variants"
     protein_bind    569..668
                     /gene="mutant version of attL"
                     /label=attL1
                     /bound_moiety="LR Clonase(TM)"
                     /note="recombination site for the Gateway(R) LR reaction"
     protein_bind    complement(2100..2199)
                     /gene="mutant version of attL"
                     /label=attL2
                     /bound_moiety="LR Clonase(TM)"
                     /note="recombination site for the Gateway(R) LR reaction"
     primer_bind     complement(2216..2235)
                     /label=T7
                     /note="T7 promoter, forward primer"
     promoter        complement(2217..2235)
                     /label=T7 promoter
                     /note="promoter for bacteriophage T7 RNA polymerase"
     primer_bind     complement(2240..2256)
                     /label=M13 rev
                     /note="common sequencing primer, one of multiple similar
                     variants"
     primer_bind     complement(2240..2256)
                     /label=M13 Reverse
                     /note="In lacZ gene. Also called M13-rev"
     primer_bind     complement(2358..2377)
                     /label=pENTR-R
                     /note="pENTR vectors, reverse primer"
     CDS             2369..3178
                     /codon_start=1
                     /gene="aph(3')-Ia"
                     /product="aminoglycoside phosphotransferase"
                     /label=KanR
                     /note="confers resistance to kanamycin in bacteria or G418
                     (Geneticin(R)) in eukaryotes"
                     /translation="MSHIQRETSRPRLNSNMDADLYGYKWARDNVGQSGATIYRLYGKP
                     DAPELFLKHGKGSVANDVTDEMVRLNWLTEFMPLPTIKHFIRTPDDAWLLTTAIPGKTA
                     FQVLEEYPDSGENIVDALAVFLRRLHSIPVCNCPFNSDRVFRLAQAQSRMNNGLVDASD
                     FDDERNGWPVEQVWKEMHKLLPFSPDSVVTHGDFSLDNLIFDEGKLIGCIDVGRVGIAD
                     RYQDLAILWNCLGEFSPSLQKRLFQKYGIDNPDMNKLQFHLMLDEFF"
     primer_bind     complement(2436..2455)
                     /label=Kan-R
                     /note="Kanamycin resistance gene, reverse primer"
     rep_origin      3325..3913
                     /direction=RIGHT
                     /label=ori
                     /note="high-copy-number ColE1/pMB1/pBR322/pUC origin of
                     replication"
     primer_bind     3814..3833
                     /label=pBR322ori-F
                     /note="pBR322 origin, forward primer"
ORIGIN
        1 ctttcctgcg ttatcccctg attctgtgga taaccgtatt accgcctttg agtgagctga
       61 taccgctcgc cgcagccgaa cgaccgagcg cagcgagtca gtgagcgagg aagcggaaga
      121 gcgcccaata cgcaaaccgc ctctccccgc gcgttggccg attcattaat gcagctggca
      181 cgacaggttt cccgactgga aagcgggcag tgagcgcaac gcaattaata cgcgtaccgc
      241 tagccaggaa gagtttgtag aaacgcaaaa aggccatccg tcaggatggc cttctgctta
      301 gtttgatgcc tggcagttta tggcgggcgt cctgcccgcc accctccggg ccgttgcttc
      361 acaacgttca aatccgctcc cggcggattt gtcctactca ggagagcgtt caccgacaaa
      421 caacagataa aacgaaaggc ccagtcttcc gactgagcct ttcgttttat ttgatgcctg
      481 gcagttccct actctcgcgt taacgctagc atggatgttt tcccagtcac gacgttgtaa
      541 aacgacggcc agtcttaagc tcgggcccca aataatgatt ttattttgac tgatagtgac
      601 ctgttcgttg caacacattg atgagcaatg cttttttata atgccaactt tgtacaaaaa
      661 agcaggctcc accatgtccc cagaggtgac atgcccaagg agaggacacc tgccaaggtt
      721 ccaccctaga acctgggtgg agcctgtggt ggcaagctcc caggtggcag caagcctgta
      781 cgacgcagga ctgctgctgg tggtgaaggc atcctatgga accggaggat ctagcaacca
      841 ctccgcctct ccaagcccaa ggggcgccct ggaggatcag cagcagcgcg ccatcagcaa
      901 cttctacatc atctataatc tggtggtggg actgagccca ctgctgtccg cctacggact
      961 gggatggctg tctgaccggt atcacagaaa gatctctatc tgcatgagcc tgctgggctt
     1021 tctgctgagc aggctgggcc tgctgctgaa ggtgctgctg gattggcctg tggaggtgct
     1081 gtacggagca gccgccctga atggactgtt cggcggcttt tccgccttct ggtctggcgt
     1141 gatggcactg ggatctctgg gatcctctga gggcaggcgc agcgtgcgcc tgatcctgat
     1201 cgacctgatg ctgggcctgg ccggcttttg tggcagcatg gcctccggcc acctgttcaa
     1261 gcagatggca ggacacagcg gacagggact gatcctgaca gcctgctccg tgtcttgtgc
     1321 ctctttcgcc ctgctgtaca gcctgctggt gctgaaggtg cctgagagcg tggccaagcc
     1381 ttcccaggag ctgccagcag tggacaccgt gtccggaacc gtgggaacat accggaccct
     1441 ggacccagat cagctggatc agcagtatgc agtgggacac ccaccttctc caggcaaggc
     1501 caagcctcac aagaccacaa tcgccctgct gtttgtgggc gccatcatct atgacctggc
     1561 cgtggtgggc acagtggatg tgatcccact gttcgtgctg agggagccac tgggatggaa
     1621 ccaggtgcaa gtgggatacg gaatggcagc aggctataca atctttatca cctccttcct
     1681 gggcgtgctg gtgttttcta ggtgcttccg cgataccaca atgatcatga tcggcatggt
     1741 gtcttttggc agcggcgccc tgctgctggc ctttgtgaag gagacctaca tgttctatat
     1801 cgcccgggcc gtgatgctgt tcgccctgat cccagtgacc acaatcagat ccgccatgtc
     1861 taagctgatc aagggcagct cctacggcaa ggtgtttgtg atcctgcagc tgtccctggc
     1921 cctgacaggc gtggtgacct ctacactgta caataagatc tatcagctga ccatggacat
     1981 gtttgtgggc tcctgtttcg ccctgtctag ctttctgagc ttcctggcca tcatccccat
     2041 ctccatcgtg gcctacaagc aggtgcctct gagcccatat ggcgatatca tcgagaagga
     2101 cccagctttc ttgtacaaag ttggcattat aagaaagcat tgcttatcaa tttgttgcaa
     2161 cgaacaggtc actatcagtc aaaataaaat cattatttgc catccagctg atatccccta
     2221 tagtgagtcg tattacatgg tcatagctgt ttcctggcag ctctggcccg tgtctcaaaa
     2281 tctctgatgt tacattgcac aagataaaaa tatatcatca tgaacaataa aactgtctgc
     2341 ttacataaac agtaatacaa ggggtgttat gagccatatt caacgggaaa cgtcgaggcc
     2401 gcgattaaat tccaacatgg atgctgattt atatgggtat aaatgggctc gcgataatgt
     2461 cgggcaatca ggtgcgacaa tctatcgctt gtatgggaag cccgatgcgc cagagttgtt
     2521 tctgaaacat ggcaaaggta gcgttgccaa tgatgttaca gatgagatgg tcagactaaa
     2581 ctggctgacg gaatttatgc ctcttccgac catcaagcat tttatccgta ctcctgatga
     2641 tgcatggtta ctcaccactg cgatccccgg aaaaacagca ttccaggtat tagaagaata
     2701 tcctgattca ggtgaaaata ttgttgatgc gctggcagtg ttcctgcgcc ggttgcattc
     2761 gattcctgtt tgtaattgtc cttttaacag cgatcgcgta tttcgtctcg ctcaggcgca
     2821 atcacgaatg aataacggtt tggttgatgc gagtgatttt gatgacgagc gtaatggctg
     2881 gcctgttgaa caagtctgga aagaaatgca taaacttttg ccattctcac cggattcagt
     2941 cgtcactcat ggtgatttct cacttgataa ccttattttt gacgagggga aattaatagg
     3001 ttgtattgat gttggacgag tcggaatcgc agaccgatac caggatcttg ccatcctatg
     3061 gaactgcctc ggtgagtttt ctccttcatt acagaaacgg ctttttcaaa aatatggtat
     3121 tgataatcct gatatgaata aattgcagtt tcatttgatg ctcgatgagt ttttctaatc
     3181 agaattggtt aattggttgt aacactggca gagcattacg ctgacttgac gggacggcgc
     3241 aagctcatga ccaaaatccc ttaacgtgag ttacgcgtcg ttccactgag cgtcagaccc
     3301 cgtagaaaag atcaaaggat cttcttgaga tccttttttt ctgcgcgtaa tctgctgctt
     3361 gcaaacaaaa aaaccaccgc taccagcggt ggtttgtttg ccggatcaag agctaccaac
     3421 tctttttccg aaggtaactg gcttcagcag agcgcagata ccaaatactg ttcttctagt
     3481 gtagccgtag ttaggccacc acttcaagaa ctctgtagca ccgcctacat acctcgctct
     3541 gctaatcctg ttaccagtgg ctgctgccag tggcgataag tcgtgtctta ccgggttgga
     3601 ctcaagacga tagttaccgg ataaggcgca gcggtcgggc tgaacggggg gttcgtgcac
     3661 acagcccagc ttggagcgaa cgacctacac cgaactgaga tacctacagc gtgagctatg
     3721 agaaagcgcc acgcttcccg aagggagaaa ggcggacagg tatccggtaa gcggcagggt
     3781 cggaacagga gagcgcacga gggagcttcc agggggaaac gcctggtatc tttatagtcc
     3841 tgtcgggttt cgccacctct gacttgagcg tcgatttttg tgatgctcgt caggggggcg
     3901 gagcctatgg aaaaacgcca gcaacgcggc ctttttacgg ttcctggcct tttgctggcc
     3961 ttttgctcac atgtt
//
