>Addgene plasmid #132203 | pDONR221_SLC46A2 | depositor partial sequence | sequence record 253806 | Codon-optimized ORF of SLC46A2
ATGTCCCCAGAGGTGACATGCCCAAGGAGAGGACACCTGCCAAGGTTCCACCCTAGAACCTGGGTGGAGC
CTGTGGTGGCAAGCTCCCAGGTGGCAGCAAGCCTGTACGACGCAGGACTGCTGCTGGTGGTGAAGGCATC
CTATGGAACCGGAGGATCTAGCAACCACTCCGCCTCTCCAAGCCCAAGGGGCGCCCTGGAGGATCAGCAG
CAGCGCGCCATCAGCAACTTCTACATCATCTATAATCTGGTGGTGGGACTGAGCCCACTGCTGTCCGCCT
ACGGACTGGGATGGCTGTCTGACCGGTATCACAGAAAGATCTCTATCTGCATGAGCCTGCTGGGCTTTCT
GCTGAGCAGGCTGGGCCTGCTGCTGAAGGTGCTGCTGGATTGGCCTGTGGAGGTGCTGTACGGAGCAGCC
GCCCTGAATGGACTGTTCGGCGGCTTTTCCGCCTTCTGGTCTGGCGTGATGGCACTGGGATCTCTGGGAT
CCTCTGAGGGCAGGCGCAGCGTGCGCCTGATCCTGATCGACCTGATGCTGGGCCTGGCCGGCTTTTGTGG
CAGCATGGCCTCCGGCCACCTGTTCAAGCAGATGGCAGGACACAGCGGACAGGGACTGATCCTGACAGCC
TGCTCCGTGTCTTGTGCCTCTTTCGCCCTGCTGTACAGCCTGCTGGTGCTGAAGGTGCCTGAGAGCGTGG
CCAAGCCTTCCCAGGAGCTGCCAGCAGTGGACACCGTGTCCGGAACCGTGGGAACATACCGGACCCTGGA
CCCAGATCAGCTGGATCAGCAGTATGCAGTGGGACACCCACCTTCTCCAGGCAAGGCCAAGCCTCACAAG
ACCACAATCGCCCTGCTGTTTGTGGGCGCCATCATCTATGACCTGGCCGTGGTGGGCACAGTGGATGTGA
TCCCACTGTTCGTGCTGAGGGAGCCACTGGGATGGAACCAGGTGCAAGTGGGATACGGAATGGCAGCAGG
CTATACAATCTTTATCACCTCCTTCCTGGGCGTGCTGGTGTTTTCTAGGTGCTTCCGCGATACCACAATG
ATCATGATCGGCATGGTGTCTTTTGGCAGCGGCGCCCTGCTGCTGGCCTTTGTGAAGGAGACCTACATGT
TCTATATCGCCCGGGCCGTGATGCTGTTCGCCCTGATCCCAGTGACCACAATCAGATCCGCCATGTCTAA
GCTGATCAAGGGCAGCTCCTACGGCAAGGTGTTTGTGATCCTGCAGCTGTCCCTGGCCCTGACAGGCGTG
GTGACCTCTACACTGTACAATAAGATCTATCAGCTGACCATGGACATGTTTGTGGGCTCCTGTTTCGCCC
TGTCTAGCTTTCTGAGCTTCCTGGCCATCATCCCCATCTCCATCGTGGCCTACAAGCAGGTGCCTCTGAG
CCCATATGGCGATATCATCGAGAAG
